>Addgene plasmid #85976 | pKER-mCardinal | addgene full sequence | sequence record 190869 | Addgene NGS Result
CAGCAGATTACGCGCAGAAAAAAAGGATCTCAAGAAGATCCTTTGATCTTTTCTACGGGGTCTGACGCTC
AGTGGAACGAAAACTCACGTTAAGGGATTTTGGTCATGAGATTATCAAAAAGGATCTTCACCTAGATCCT
TTTAAATTAAAAATGAAGTTTTAGCACGTGCTATTATTGAAGCATTTATCAGGGTTATTGTCTCATGAGC
GGATACATATTTGAATGTATTTAGAAAAATAAACAAATAGGGGTTCCGCGCACATTTCCCCGAAAAGTGC
CACCTGATGCGGTGTGAAATACCGCACAGATGCGTAAGGAGAAAATACCGCATCAGGAAATTGTAAGCGT
TAATAATTCAGAAGAACTCGTCAAGAAGGCGATAGAAGGCGATGCGCTGCGAATCGGGAGCGGCGATACC
GTAAAGCACGAGGAAGCGGTCAGCCCATTCGCCGCCAAGCTCTTCAGCAATATCACGGGTAGCCAACGCT
ATGTCCTGATAGCGGTCCGCCACCCCCAGCCGGCCACAGTCGATGAATCCAGAAAAGCGGCCATTTTCCA
CCATGATATTCGGCAAGCAGGCATCGCCATGGGTCACGACGAGATCCTCGCCGTCGGGCATGCTCGCCTT
GAGCCTGGCGAACAGTTCGGCTGGCGCGAGCCCCTGATGCTCTTCGTCCAGATCATCCTGATCGACAAGA
CCGGCTTCCATCCGAGTACGTGCTCGCTCGATGCGATGTTTCGCTTGGTGGTCGAATGGGCAGGTAGCCG
GATCAAGCGTATGCAGCCGCCGCATTGCATCAGCCATGATGGATACTTTCTCGGCAGGAGCAAGGTGAGA
TGACAGGAGATCCTGCCCCGGCACTTCGCCCAATAGCAGCCAGTCCCTTCCCGCTTCAGTGACAACGTCG
AGCACAGCTGCGCAAGGAACGCCCGTCGTGGCCAGCCACGATAGCCGCGCTGCCTCGTCTTGCAGTTCAT
TCAGGGCACCGGACAGGTCGGTCTTGACAAAAAGAACCGGGCGCCCCTGCGCTGACAGCCGGAACACGGC
GGCATCAGAGCAGCCGATTGTCTGTTGTGCCCAGTCATAGCCGAATAGCCTCTCCACCCAAGCGGCCGGA
GAACCTGCGTGCAATCCATCTTGTTCAATCATGCGAAACGATCCTCATCCTGTCTCTTGATCAGAGCTTG
ATCCCCTGCGCCATCAGATCCTTGGCGGCAAGAAAGCCATCCAGTTTACTTTGCAGGGCTTCCCAACCTT
ACCAGAGGGCGCCCCAGCTGGCAATTCCGGTTCGCTTGCTGTCCATAAAACCGCCCAGTAGAAGAGGCGC
GCCAAACCATAGAGCCCACCGCATCCCCAGCATGCCTGCTATTGTCTTCCCAATCCTCCCCCTTGCTGTC
CTGCCCCACCCCACCCCCCAGAATAGAATGACACCTACTCAGACAATGCGATGCAATTTCCTCATTTTAT
TAGGAAAGGACAGTGGGAGTGGCACCTTCCAGGGTCAAGGAAGGCACGGGGGAGGGGCAAACAACAGATG
GCTGGCAACTAGAAGGCACAGTCGAGGGCTAGGGGACCCTCAGTTAGCCTCCCCCATCTCCCGAGAAGAG
GGACAGCTATGACTGGGAGTAGTCAGGAGAGGAGGAAAAATCTGGCTAGTAAAACATGTAAGGAAAATTT
TAGGGATGTTAAAGAAAAAAATAACACAAAACAAAATATAAAAAAAATCTAACCTCAAGTCAAGGCTTTT
CTATGGAATAAGGAATGGACAGCAGGGGGCTGTTTCATATACTGATGACCTCTTTATAGCCAACCTTTGT
TCATGGCAGCCAGCATATGGGCATATGTTGCCAAACTCTAAACCAAATACTCATTCTGATGTTTTAAATG
ATTTGCCCTCCCATATGTCCTTCCGAGTGAGAGACACAAAAAATTCCAACACACTATTGCAATGAAAATA
AATTTCCTTTATTAGCCAGAAGTCAGATGCTCAAGGGGCTTCATGATGTCCCCATAATTTTTGGCAGAGG
GAAAAAGATCTCAGTGGTATTTGTGAGCCAGGGTATTGGCCACACCAGCCACCACCTTCTGATAGGCAGC
CTGCACGCGGCCGCTTA
[732 nt withheld, positions 2118-2849]
GGTGGCGACCGGTAGCGCTAGCGTAGGCGCCGGTCACAGCTTGGATCTGTAACGGCGCAGAACAGAAAAC
GAAACAAAGACGTAGAGTTGAGCAAGCAGGGTCAGGCAAAGCGTGGAGAGCCGGCTGAGTCTAGGTAGGC
TCCAAGGGAGCGCCGGACAAAGGCCCGGTCTCGACCTGAGCTTTAAACTTACCTAGACGGCGGACGCAGT
TCAGGAGGCACCACAGGCGGGAGGCGGCAGAACGCGACTCAACCGGCGTGGATGGCGGCCTCAGGTAGGG
CGGCGGGCGCGTGAAGGAGAGATGCGAGCCCCTCGAAGCTTCAGCTGTGTTCTGGCGGCAAACCCGTTGC
GAAAAAGAACGTTCACGGCGACTACTGCACTTATATACGGTTCTCCCCCACCCTCGGGAAAAAGGCGGAG
CCAGTACACGACATCACTTTCCCAGTTTACCCCGCGCCACCTTCTCTAGGCACCGGTTCAATTGCCGACC
CCTCCCCCCAACTTCTCGGGGACTGTGGGCGATGTGCGCTCTGCCCACTGACGGGCACCGGAGCGATCGC
AGATCGTCAATGGGCGGGGGTCGTTGGGCGGTCAGCCAGGCGGGCCATTTACCGTAAGTTATGTAACGCG
GAACTCCATATATGGGCTATGAACTAATGACCCCGTAATTGATTACTATTACTTAAGATAACTTCGTATA
GCATACATTATACGAAGTTATGAACATGTGAGCAAAAGGCCAGCAAAAGGCCAGGAACCGTAAAAAGGCC
GCGTTGCTGGCGTTTTTCCATAGGCTCCGCCCCCCTGACGAGCATCACAAAAATCGACGCTCAAGTCAGA
GGTGGCGAAACCCGACAGGACTATAAAGATACCAGGCGTTTCCCCCTGGAAGCTCCCTCGTGCGCTCTCC
TGTTCCGACCCTGCCGCTTACCGGATACCTGTCCGCCTTTCTCCCTTCGGGAAGCGTGGCGCTTTCTCAT
AGCTCACGCTGTAGGTATCTCAGTTCGGTGTAGGTCGTTCGCTCCAAGCTGGGCTGTGTGCACGAACCCC
CCGTTCAGCCCGACCGCTGCGCCTTATCCGGTAACTATCGTCTTGAGTCCAACCCGGTAAGACACGACTT
ATCGCCACTGGCAGCAGCCACTGGTAACAGGATTAGCAGAGCGAGGTATGTAGGCGGTGCTACAGAGTTC
TTGAAGTGGTGGCCTAACTACGGCTACACTAGAAGAACAGTATTTGGTATCTGCGCTCTGCTGAAGCCAG
TTACCTTCGGAAAAAGAGTTGGTAGCTCTTGATCCGGCAAACAAACCACCGCTGGTAGCGGTGGTTTTTT
TGTTTGCAAG
Features (pLannotate 1.2.2; 12 found; start..end, strand, type, name):
    172..260     -  promoter       AmpR promoter (fragment): bla
    287..337     +  misc_feature   bom (fragment): basis of mobility region from pBR322
    358..1152    -  CDS            NeoR/KanR: aminoglycoside phosphotransferase from Tn5; aph(3')-II (or nptII); confers resistance to neomycin, kanamycin, and G418 (Geneticin®)
   1337..1561    -  polyA_signal   bGH poly(A) signal: bovine growth hormone polyadenylation signal
   1918..1973    -  polyA_signal   β-globin poly(A) signal: rabbit β-globin polyadenylation signal (Gil and Proudfoot, 1987)
   2044..2109    -  CDS            HBB (fragment): HBB_PONPY - Experimental evidence at transcript level: Swiss-Prot protein existence level 2. Involved in oxygen transport from the lung to the various peripheral tissues. From Pongo pygmaeus (Bornean orangutan).
   2115..2849    -  CDS            mCardinal (sequence partly withheld): far-red fluorescent protein derived from mNeptune, with further red-shifted spectra
   2893..3161    -  LTR            5' LTR (truncated): truncated 5' long terminal repeat (LTR) from human T-cell leukemia virus (HTLV) type 1
   3174..3385    -  promoter       EF-1α core promoter: core promoter for human elongation factor EF-1α
   3414..3530    -  enhancer       CMV enhancer (fragment): human cytomegalovirus immediate early enhancer
   3537..3570    +  protein_bind   loxP: Cre-mediated recombination occurs in the 8-bp core sequence (GCATACAT). Cre recombinase
   3634..33      -  rep_origin     ori (across the origin): high-copy-number ColE1/pMB1/pBR322/pUC origin of replication
