[The description below was written by a language model from this plasmid's Addgene catalogue record and pLannotate feature annotations shown in this document.]
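Description:
pKER-mCardinal is a compact (about 4.2 kb) mammalian expression plasmid built on the pKER backbone, designed to express the far-red fluorescent protein mCardinal from an EF-1α promoter. It is propagated in bacteria as a high-copy plasmid through a ColE1/pUC-type origin and selected with kanamycin. Resistance comes from the Tn5 aminoglycoside phosphotransferase (NeoR/KanR), with a fragment of the bla (AmpR) promoter annotated just upstream of it. This gene can also confer G418 resistance, but no eukaryotic promoter is annotated for it, so the record does not show that it works as a mammalian selection marker. A bGH polyadenylation signal lies immediately downstream of the marker.

The expression cassette sits on the reverse strand. It begins with a fragment of the CMV immediate-early enhancer, followed by the EF-1α core promoter and a truncated HTLV-1 5′ LTR segment. This arrangement is typical of composite EF-1α/HTLV promoters, in which the LTR portion serves as a 5′ untranslated leader that enhances expression. The 735 bp mCardinal coding sequence, a derivative of mNeptune with further red-shifted spectra, was cloned between NheI and NotI sites that both remain intact, so the reporter could be exchanged. Downstream are a short β-globin-derived fragment and the rabbit β-globin polyadenylation signal, which terminates the transcript. A single loxP site lies just upstream of the enhancer, between the cassette and the origin; the record does not state its purpose.

The associated publication concerns CRISPR/Cas9-facilitated blunt-end cloning in vivo by non-homologous end-joining. This suggests the plasmid supplied a fluorescent reporter cassette in that work, although the catalogue entry describes it only as a mammalian mCardinal expression vector.
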