Addgene plasmid #85976: pKER-mCardinal
Purpose: Expresses mCardinal from the EF1a promoter in mammalian cells
Depositing lab: Michele Calos. Depositing organization: Stanford University. Publication: In vivo blunt-end cloning through CRISPR/Cas9-facilitated non-homologous end-joining. Geisinger JM, Turan S, Hernandez S, Spector LP, Calos MP. Nucleic Acids Res. 2016 Jan 13. pii: gkv1542. 10.1093/nar/gkv1542 PubMed 26762978.
Backbone
  Vector backbone: pKER
  Backbone manufacturer: Calos Lab
  Total vector size (bp): 4189
  Vector type: Mammalian Expression
Growth in bacteria
  Bacterial resistance: Kanamycin, 50 μg/mL
  Growth temperature: 37°C
  Growth strain: NEB Stable
  Copy number: High Copy
Gene/Insert
  Gene/Insert name: mCardinal
  Insert size (bp): 735
  Promoter: EF-1a
  Cloning method: Restriction Enzyme; 5′ cloning site NheI (not destroyed); 3′ cloning site NotI (not destroyed)
  Sequencing primers: 5′ cgccgttacagatccaagctgt
Terms and licenses: Academic/Nonprofit Terms; Industry Terms: Not Available to Industry
How to cite: pKER-mCardinal was a gift from Michele Calos (Addgene plasmid # 85976 ; http://n2t.net/addgene:85976 ; RRID:Addgene_85976)
